>Addgene plasmid #183696 | pCRISPRa_all-in-one_Bip gRNA1 | addgene full sequence | sequence record 390328 | Addgene NGS Result
GAGGGCCTATTTCCCATGATTCCTTCATATTTGCATATACGATACAAGGCTGTTAGAGAGATAATTAGAA
TTAATTTGACTGTAAACACAAAGATATTAGTACAAAATACGTGACGTAGAAAGTAATAATTTCTTGGGTA
GTTTGCAGTTTTAAAATTATGTTTTAAAATGGACTATCATATGCTTACCGTAACTTGAAAGTATTTCGAT
TTCTTGGCTTTATATATCTTGTGGAAAGGACGAAACACCGTGGTGGCATGGACCAATCAGTTTTAGAGCT
AGGCCAACATGAGGATCACCCATGTCTGCAGGGCCTAGCAAGTTAAAATAAGGCTAGTCCGTTATCAACT
TGGCCAACATGAGGATCACCCATGTCTGCAGGGCCAAGTGGCACCGAGTCGGTGCTTTTTTTGCTTTGTT
ACTTTATAGAAGAAATTTTGAGTTTTTGTTTTTTTTTAATAAATAAATAAACATAAATAAATTGTTTGTT
GAATTTATTATTAGTATGTAAGTGTAAATATAATAAAACTTAATATCTATTCAAATTAATAAAGGCTCCG
GTGCCCGTCAGTGGGCAGAGCGCACATCGCCCACAGTCCCCGAGAAGTTGGGGGGAGGGGTCGGCAATTG
AACCGGTGCCTAGAGAAGGTGGCGCGGGGTAAACTGGGAAAGTGATGTCGTGTACTGGCTCCGCCTTTTT
CCCGAGGGTGGGGGAGAACCGTATATAAGTGCAGTAGTCGCCGTGAACGTTCTTTTTCGCAACGGGTTTG
CCGCCAGAACACAGGTAAGTGCCGTGTGTGGTTCCCGCGGGCCTGGCCTCTTTACGGGTTATGGCCCTTG
CGTGCCTTGAATTACTTCCACCTGGCTGCAGTACGTGATTCTTGATCCCGAGCTTCGGGTTGGAAGTGGG
TGGGAGAGTTCGAGGCCTTGCGCTTAAGGAGCCCCTTCGCCTCGTGCTTGAGTTGAGGCCTGGCCTGGGC
GCTGGGGCCGCCGCGTGCGAATCTGGTGGCACCTTCGCGCCTGTCTCGCTGCTTTCGATAAGTCTCTAGC
CATTTAAAATTTTTGATGACCTGCTGCGACGCTTTTTTTCTGGCAAGATAGTCTTGTAAATGCGGGCCAA
GATCTGCACACTGGTATTTCGGTTTTTGGGGCCGCGGGCGGCGACGGGGCCCGTGCGTCCCAGCGCACAT
GTTCGGCGAGGCGGGGCCTGCGAGCGCGGCCACCGAGAATCGGACGGGGGTAGTCTCAAGCTGGCCGGCC
TGCTCTGGTGCCTGGCCTCGCGCCGCCGTGTATCGCCCCGCCCTGGGCGGCAAGGCTGGCCCGGTCGGCA
CCAGTTGCGTGAGCGGAAAGATGGCCGCTTCCCGGCCCTGCTGCAGGGAGCTCAAAATGAAGGACGCGGC
GCTCGGGAGAGCGGGCGGGTGAGTCACCCACACAAAGGAAAAGGGCCTTTCCGTCCTCAGCCGTCGCTTC
ATGTGACTCCACGGAGTACCGGGCGCCGTCCAGGCACCTCGATTAGTTCTCGAGCTTTTGGAGTACGTCG
TCTTTAGGTTGGGGGGAGGGGTTTTATGCGATGGAGTTTCCCCACACTGAGTGGGTGGAGACTGAAGTTA
GGCCAGCTTGGCACTTGATGTAATTCTCCTTGGAATTTGCCCTTTTTGAGTTTGGATCTTGGTTCATTCT
CAAGCCTCAGACAGTGGTTCAAAGTTTTTTTCTTCCATTTCAGGTGTCGTGACGTACGGCCACCATGGCT
TCAAACTTTACTCAGTTCGTGCTCGTGGACAATGGTGGGACAGGGGATGTGACAGTGGCTCCTTCTAATT
TCGCTAATGGGGTGGCAGAGTGGATCAGCTCCAACTCACGGAGCCAGGCCTACAAGGTGACATGCAGCGT
CAGGCAGTCTAGTGCCCAGAAGAGAAAGTATACCATCAAGGTGGAGGTCCCCAAAGTGGCTACCCAGACA
GTGGGCGGAGTCGAACTGCCTGTCGCCGCTTGGAGGTCCTACCTGAACATGGAGCTCACTATCCCAATTT
TCGCTACCAATTCTGACTGTGAACTCATCGTGAAGGCAATGCAGGGGCTCCTCAAAGACGGTAATCCTAT
CCCTTCCGCCATCGCCGCTAACTCAGGTATCTACAGCGCTGGAGGAGGTGGAAGCGGAGGAGGAGGAAGC
GGAGGAGGAGGTAGCGGACCTAAGAAAAAGAGGAAGGTGGCGGCCGCTGGATCCCCTTCAGGGCAGATCA
GCAACCAGGCCCTGGCTCTGGCCCCTAGCTCCGCTCCAGTGCTGGCCCAGACTATGGTGCCCTCTAGTGC
TATGGTGCCTCTGGCCCAGCCACCTGCTCCAGCCCCTGTGCTGACCCCAGGACCACCCCAGTCACTGAGC
GCTCCAGTGCCCAAGTCTACACAGGCCGGCGAGGGGACTCTGAGTGAAGCTCTGCTGCACCTGCAGTTCG
ACGCTGATGAGGACCTGGGAGCTCTGCTGGGGAACAGCACCGATCCCGGAGTGTTCACAGATCTGGCCTC
CGTGGACAACTCTGAGTTTCAGCAGCTGCTGAATCAGGGCGTGTCCATGTCTCATAGTACAGCCGAACCA
ATGCTGATGGAGTACCCCGAAGCCATTACCCGGCTGGTGACCGGCAGCCAGCGGCCCCCCGACCCCGCTC
CAACTCCCCTGGGAACCAGCGGCCTGCCTAATGGGCTGTCCGGAGATGAAGACTTCTCAAGCATCGCTGA
TATGGACTTTAGTGCCCTGCTGTCACAGATTTCCTCTAGTGGGCAGGGAGGAGGTGGAAGCGGCTTCAGC
GTGGACACCAGTGCCCTGCTGGACCTGTTCAGCCCCTCGGTGACCGTGCCCGACATGAGCCTGCCTGACC
TTGACAGCAGCCTGGCCAGTATCCAAGAGCTCCTGTCTCCCCAGGAGCCCCCCAGGCCTCCCGAGGCAGA
GAACAGCAGCCCGGATTCAGGGAAGCAGCTGGTGCACTACACAGCGCAGCCGCTGTTCCTGCTGGACCCC
GGCTCCGTGGACACCGGGAGCAACGACCTGCCGGTGCTGTTTGAGCTGGGAGAGGGCTCCTACTTCTCCG
AAGGGGACGGCTTCGCCGAGGACCCCACCATCTCCCTGCTGACAGGCTCGGAGCCTCCCAAAGCCAAGGA
CCCCACTGTCTCCTGTACAGGCAGTGGAGAGGGCAGAGGAAGTCTGCTAACATGCGGTGACGTCGAGGAG
AATCCTGGCCCAGTGAGCAAGGGCGAGGAGGATAACATGGCCATCATCAAGGAGTTCATGCGCTTCAAGG
TGCACATGGAGGGCTCCGTGAACGGCCACGAGTTCGAGATCGAGGGCGAGGGCGAGGGCCGCCCCTACGA
GGGCACCCAGACCGCCAAGCTGAAGGTGACCAAGGGTGGCCCCCTGCCCTTCGCCTGGGACATCCTGTCC
CCTCAGTTCATGTACGGCTCCAAGGCCTACGTGAAGCACCCCGCCGACATCCCCGACTACTTGAAGCTGT
CCTTCCCCGAGGGCTTCAAGTGGGAGCGCGTGATGAACTTCGAGGACGGCGGCGTGGTGACCGTGACCCA
GGACTCCTCCCTGCAGGACGGCGAGTTCATCTACAAGGTGAAGCTGCGCGGCACCAACTTCCCCTCCGAC
GGCCCCGTAATGCAGAAGAAGACCATGGGCTGGGAGGCCTCCTCCGAGCGGATGTACCCCGAGGACGGCG
CCCTGAAGGGCGAGATCAAGCAGAGGCTGAAGCTGAAGGACGGCGGCCACTACGACGCTGAGGTCAAGAC
CACCTACAAGGCCAAGAAGCCCGTGCAGCTGCCCGGCGCCTACAACGTCAACATCAAGTTGGACATCACC
TCCCACAACGAGGACTACACCATCGTGGAACAGTACGAACGCGCCGAGGGCCGCCACTCCACCGGCGGCA
TGGACGAGCTGTACAAGGGATCCGGAGAGGGCAGAGGAAGTCTCCTAACATGCGGTGACGTGGAGGAGAA
TCCTGGCCCAAAAAGGCCGGCGGCCACGAAAAAGGCCGGCCAGGCAAAAAAGAAAAAGGACAAGAAGTAC
AGCATCGGCCTGGCCATCGGCACCAACTCTGTGGGCTGGGCCGTGATCACCGACGAGTACAAGGTGCCCA
GCAAGAAATTCAAGGTGCTGGGCAACACCGACCGGCACAGCATCAAGAAGAACCTGATCGGAGCCCTGCT
GTTCGACAGCGGCGAAACAGCCGAGGCCACCCGGCTGAAGAGAACCGCCAGAAGAAGATACACCAGACGG
AAGAACCGGATCTGCTATCTGCAAGAGATCTTCAGCAACGAGATGGCCAAGGTGGACGACAGCTTCTTCC
ACAGACTGGAAGAGTCCTTCCTGGTGGAAGAGGATAAGAAGCACGAGCGGCACCCCATCTTCGGCAACAT
CGTGGACGAGGTGGCCTACCACGAGAAGTACCCCACCATCTACCACCTGAGAAAGAAACTGGTGGACAGC
ACCGACAAGGCCGACCTGCGGCTGATCTATCTGGCCCTGGCCCACATGATCAAGTTCCGGGGCCACTTCC
TGATCGAGGGCGACCTGAACCCCGACAACAGCGACGTGGACAAGCTGTTCATCCAGCTGGTGCAGACCTA
CAACCAGCTGTTCGAGGAAAACCCCATCAACGCCAGCGGCGTGGACGCCAAGGCCATCCTGTCTGCCAGA
CTGAGCAAGAGCAGACGGCTGGAAAATCTGATCGCCCAGCTGCCCGGCGAGAAGAAGAATGGCCTGTTCG
GCAACCTGATTGCCCTGAGCCTGGGCCTGACCCCCAACTTCAAGAGCAACTTCGACCTGGCCGAGGATGC
CAAACTGCAGCTGAGCAAGGACACCTACGACGACGACCTGGACAACCTGCTGGCCCAGATCGGCGACCAG
TACGCCGACCTGTTTCTGGCCGCCAAGAACCTGTCCGACGCCATCCTGCTGAGCGACATCCTGAGAGTGA
ACACCGAGATCACCAAGGCCCCCCTGAGCGCCTCTATGATCAAGAGATACGACGAGCACCACCAGGACCT
GACCCTGCTGAAAGCTCTCGTGCGGCAGCAGCTGCCTGAGAAGTACAAAGAGATTTTCTTCGACCAGAGC
AAGAACGGCTACGCCGGCTACATTGACGGCGGAGCCAGCCAGGAAGAGTTCTACAAGTTCATCAAGCCCA
TCCTGGAAAAGATGGACGGCACCGAGGAACTGCTCGTGAAGCTGAACAGAGAGGACCTGCTGCGGAAGCA
GCGGACCTTCGACAACGGCAGCATCCCCCACCAGATCCACCTGGGAGAGCTGCACGCCATTCTGCGGCGG
CAGGAAGATTTTTACCCATTCCTGAAGGACAACCGGGAAAAGATCGAGAAGATCCTGACCTTCCGCATCC
CCTACTACGTGGGCCCTCTGGCCAGGGGAAACAGCAGATTCGCCTGGATGACCAGAAAGAGCGAGGAAAC
CATCACCCCCTGGAACTTCGAGGAAGTGGTGGACAAGGGCGCTTCCGCCCAGAGCTTCATCGAGCGGATG
ACCAACTTCGATAAGAACCTGCCCAACGAGAAGGTGCTGCCCAAGCACAGCCTGCTGTACGAGTACTTCA
CCGTGTATAACGAGCTGACCAAAGTGAAATACGTGACCGAGGGAATGAGAAAGCCCGCCTTCCTGAGCGG
CGAGCAGAAAAAGGCCATCGTGGACCTGCTGTTCAAGACCAACCGGAAAGTGACCGTGAAGCAGCTGAAA
GAGGACTACTTCAAGAAAATCGAGTGCTTCGACTCCGTGGAAATCTCCGGCGTGGAAGATCGGTTCAACG
CCTCCCTGGGCACATACCACGATCTGCTGAAAATTATCAAGGACAAGGACTTCCTGGACAATGAGGAAAA
CGAGGACATTCTGGAAGATATCGTGCTGACCCTGACACTGTTTGAGGACAGAGAGATGATCGAGGAACGG
CTGAAAACCTATGCCCACCTGTTCGACGACAAAGTGATGAAGCAGCTGAAGCGGCGGAGATACACCGGCT
GGGGCAGGCTGAGCCGGAAGCTGATCAACGGCATCCGGGACAAGCAGTCCGGCAAGACAATCCTGGATTT
CCTGAAGTCCGACGGCTTCGCCAACAGAAACTTCATGCAGCTGATCCACGACGACAGCCTGACCTTTAAA
GAGGACATCCAGAAAGCCCAGGTGTCCGGCCAGGGCGATAGCCTGCACGAGCACATTGCCAATCTGGCCG
GCAGCCCCGCCATTAAGAAGGGCATCCTGCAGACAGTGAAGGTGGTGGACGAGCTCGTGAAAGTGATGGG
CCGGCACAAGCCCGAGAACATCGTGATCGAAATGGCCAGAGAGAACCAGACCACCCAGAAGGGACAGAAG
AACAGCCGCGAGAGAATGAAGCGGATCGAAGAGGGCATCAAAGAGCTGGGCAGCCAGATCCTGAAAGAAC
ACCCCGTGGAAAACACCCAGCTGCAGAACGAGAAGCTGTACCTGTACTACCTGCAGAATGGGCGGGATAT
GTACGTGGACCAGGAACTGGACATCAACCGGCTGTCCGACTACGATGTGGACCACATCGTGCCTCAGAGC
TTTCTGAAGGACGACTCCATCGACAACAAGGTGCTGACCAGAAGCGACAAGGCCCGGGGCAAGAGCGACA
ACGTGCCCTCCGAAGAGGTCGTGAAGAAGATGAAGAACTACTGGCGGCAGCTGCTGAACGCCAAGCTGAT
TACCCAGAGAAAGTTCGACAATCTGACCAAGGCCGAGAGAGGCGGCCTGAGCGAACTGGATAAGGCCGGC
TTCATCAAGAGACAGCTGGTGGAAACCCGGCAGATCACAAAGCACGTGGCACAGATCCTGGACTCCCGGA
TGAACACTAAGTACGACGAGAATGACAAGCTGATCCGGGAAGTGAAAGTGATCACCCTGAAGTCCAAGCT
GGTGTCCGATTTCCGGAAGGATTTCCAGTTTTACAAAGTGCGCGAGATCAACAACTACCACCACGCCCAC
GACGCCTACCTGAACGCCGTCGTGGGAACCGCCCTGATCAAAAAGTACCCTAAGCTGGAAAGCGAGTTCG
TGTACGGCGACTACAAGGTGTACGACGTGCGGAAGATGATCGCCAAGAGCGAGCAGGAAATCGGCAAGGC
TACCGCCAAGTACTTCTTCTACAGCAACATCATGAACTTTTTCAAGACCGAGATTACCCTGGCCAACGGC
GAGATCCGGAAGCGGCCTCTGATCGAGACAAACGGCGAAACCGGGGAGATCGTGTGGGATAAGGGCCGGG
ATTTTGCCACCGTGCGGAAAGTGCTGAGCATGCCCCAAGTGAATATCGTGAAAAAGACCGAGGTGCAGAC
AGGCGGCTTCAGCAAAGAGTCTATCCTGCCCAAGAGGAACAGCGATAAGCTGATCGCCAGAAAGAAGGAC
TGGGACCCTAAGAAGTACGGCGGCTTCGACAGCCCCACCGTGGCCTATTCTGTGCTGGTGGTGGCCAAAG
TGGAAAAGGGCAAGTCCAAGAAACTGAAGAGTGTGAAAGAGCTGCTGGGGATCACCATCATGGAAAGAAG
CAGCTTCGAGAAGAATCCCATCGACTTTCTGGAAGCCAAGGGCTACAAAGAAGTGAAAAAGGACCTGATC
ATCAAGCTGCCTAAGTACTCCCTGTTCGAGCTGGAAAACGGCCGGAAGAGAATGCTGGCCTCTGCCGGCG
AACTGCAGAAGGGAAACGAACTGGCCCTGCCCTCCAAATATGTGAACTTCCTGTACCTGGCCAGCCACTA
TGAGAAGCTGAAGGGCTCCCCCGAGGATAATGAGCAGAAACAGCTGTTTGTGGAACAGCACAAGCACTAC
CTGGACGAGATCATCGAGCAGATCAGCGAGTTCTCCAAGAGAGTGATCCTGGCCGACGCTAATCTGGACA
AAGTGCTGTCCGCCTACAACAAGCACCGGGATAAGCCCATCAGAGAGCAGGCCGAGAATATCATCCACCT
GTTTACCCTGACCAATCTGGGAGCCCCTGCCGCCTTCAAGTACTTTGACACCACCATCGACCGGAAGAGG
TACACCAGCACCAAAGAGGTGCTGGACGCCACCCTGATCCACCAGAGCATCACCGGCCTGTACGAGACAC
GGATCGACCTGTCTCAGCTGGGAGGCGACAGCGCTGGAGGAGGTGGAAGCGGAGGAGGAGGAAGCGGAGG
AGGAGGTAGCGGACCTAAGAAAAAGAGGAAGGTGGCGGCCGCTGGATCCGGACGGGCTGACGCATTGGAC
GATTTTGATCTGGATATGCTGGGAAGTGACGCCCTCGATGATTTTGACCTTGACATGCTTGGTTCGGATG
CCCTTGATGACTTTGACCTCGACATGCTCGGCAGTGACGCCCTTGATGATTTCGACCTGGACATGCTGAT
TAACTGTACAGGCAGTGGAGAGGGCAGAGGAAGTCTGCTAACATGCGGTGACGTCGAGGAGAATCCTGGC
CCAATGGCCAAGCCTTTGTCTCAAGAAGAATCCACCCTCATTGAAAGAGCAACGGCTACAATCAACAGCA
TCCCCATCTCTGAAGACTACAGCGTCGCCAGCGCAGCTCTCTCTAGCGACGGCCGCATCTTCACTGGTGT
CAATGTATATCATTTTACTGGGGGACCTTGTGCAGAACTCGTGGTGCTGGGCACTGCTGCTGCTGCGGCA
GCTGGCAACCTGACTTGTATCGTCGCGATCGGAAATGAGAACAGGGGCATCTTGAGCCCCTGCGGACGGT
GCCGACAGGTGCTTCTCGATCTGCATCCTGGGATCAAAGCCATAGTGAAGGACAGTGATGGACAGCCGAC
GGCAGTTGGGATTCGTGAATTGCTGCCCTCTGGTTATGTGTGGGAGGGCTAAGTACCTTTAAGACCAATG
ACTTACAAGGCAGCTGTAGATCTTAGCCACTTTTTAAAAGAAAAGGGGGGACTGGAAGGGCTAATTCACT
CCCAAAGAAGTCAAGATCTGCTTTTTGCCTGTACTGGGTCTCTCTGGTTAGACCAGAGTCTCTCTGGTTA
GACCAGATCTGAGCCTGGGAGCTCTCTGGCTAACTAGGGAACCCACTGCTTAAGCCTCAATAAAGCTTGC
CTTGAGTGCTTCAAGTAGTGTGTGCCCGTCTGTTGTGTGACTCTGGTAACTAGAGATCCCTCAGACCCTT
TTAGTCAGTGTGGAAAATCTCTAGCAGTTTAAACCCGCTGATCAGCCTCGACTGTGCCTTCTAGTTGCCA
GCCATCTGTTGTTTGCCCCTCCCCCGTGCCTTCCTTGACCCTGGAAGGTGCCACTCCCACTGTCCTTTCC
TAATAAAATGAGGAAATTGCATCGCATTGTCTGAGTAGGTGTCATTCTATTCTGGGGGGTGGGGTGGGGC
AGGACAGCAAGGGGGAGGATTGGGAAGTCAATAGCAGGCATGCTGGGGATGCGGTGGGCTCTATGGGCGG
CCGTTAATGATATCTATAACAAGAAAATATATATATAATAAGTTATCACGTAAGTAGAACATGAAATAAC
AATATAATTATCGTATGAGTTAAATCTTAAAAGTCACGTAAAAGATAATCATGCGTCATTTTGACTCACG
CGGTCGTTATAGTTCAAAATCAGTGACACTTACCGCATTGACAAGCACGCCTCACGGGAGCTCCAAGCGG
CGACTGAGATGTCCTAAATGCACAGCGACGGATTCGCGCTATTTAGAAAGAGAGAGCAATATTTCAAGAA
TGCATGCGTCAATTTTACGCAGACTATCTTTCTAGGGTTAAATTAAGCTTTTGTTCCCTTTAGTGAGGGT
TAATTGCGCGCTTGGCGTAATCATGGTCATAGCTGTTTCCTGTGTGAAATTGTTATCCGCTCACAATTCC
ACACAACATACGAGCCGGGAGCATAAAGTGTAAAGCCTGGGGTGCCTAATGAGTGAGCTAACTCACATTA
ATTGCGTTGCGCTCACTGCCCGCTTTCCAGTCGGGAAACCTGTCGTGCCAGCTGCATTAATGAATCGGCC
AACGCGCGGGGAGAGGCGGTTTGCGTATTGGGCGCTCTTCCGCTTCCTCGCTCACTGACTCGCTGCGCTC
GGTCGTTCGGCTGCGGCGAGCGGTATCAGCTCACTCAAAGGCGGTAATACGGTTATCCACAGAATCAGGG
GATAACGCAGGAAAGAACATGTGAGCAAAAGGCCAGCAAAAGGCCAGGAACCGTAAAAAGGCCGCGTTGC
TGGCGTTTTTCCATAGGCTCCGCCCCCCTGACGAGCATCACAAAAATCGACGCTCAAGTCAGAGGTGGCG
AAACCCGACAGGACTATAAAGATACCAGGCGTTTCCCCCTGGAAGCTCCCTCGTGCGCTCTCCTGTTCCG
ACCCTGCCGCTTACCGGATACCTGTCCGCCTTTCTCCCTTCGGGAAGCGTGGCGCTTTCTCATAGCTCAC
GCTGTAGGTATCTCAGTTCGGTGTAGGTCGTTCGCTCCAAGCTGGGCTGTGTGCACGAACCCCCCGTTCA
GCCCGACCGCTGCGCCTTATCCGGTAACTATCGTCTTGAGTCCAACCCGGTAAGACACGACTTATCGCCA
CTGGCAGCAGCCACTGGTAACAGGATTAGCAGAGCGAGGTATGTAGGCGGTGCTACAGAGTTCTTGAAGT
GGTGGCCTAACTACGGCTACACTAGAAGAACAGTATTTGGTATCTGCGCTCTGCTGAAGCCAGTTACCTT
CGGAAAAAGAGTTGGTAGCTCTTGATCCGGCAAACAAACCACCGCTGGTAGCGGTGGTTTTTTTGTTTGC
AAGCAGCAGATTACGCGCAGAAAAAAAGGATCTCAAGAAGATCCTTTGATCTTTTCTACGGGGTCTGACG
CTCAGTGGAACGAAAACTCACGTTAAGGGATTTTGGTCATGAGATTATCAAAAAGGATCTTCACCTAGAT
CCTTTTAAATTAAAAATGAAGTTTTAAATCAATCTAAAGTATATATGAGTAAACTTGGTCTGACAGTTAC
CAATGCTTAATCAGTGAGGCACCTATCTCAGCGATCTGTCTATTTCGTTCATCCATAGTTGCCTGACTCC
CCGTCGTGTAGATAACTACGATACGGGAGGGCTTACCATCTGGCCCCAGTGCTGCAATGATACCGCGAGA
CCCACGCTCACCGGCTCCAGATTTATCAGCAATAAACCAGCCAGCCGGAAGGGCCGAGCGCAGAAGTGGT
CCTGCAACTTTATCCGCCTCCATCCAGTCTATTAATTGTTGCCGGGAAGCTAGAGTAAGTAGTTCGCCAG
TTAATAGTTTGCGCAACGTTGTTGCCATTGCTACAGGCATCGTGGTGTCACGCTCGTCGTTTGGTATGGC
TTCATTCAGCTCCGGTTCCCAACGATCAAGGCGAGTTACATGATCCCCCATGTTGTGCAAAAAAGCGGTT
AGCTCCTTCGGTCCTCCGATCGTTGTCAGAAGTAAGTTGGCCGCAGTGTTATCACTCATGGTTATGGCAG
CACTGCATAATTCTCTTACTGTCATGCCATCCGTAAGATGCTTTTCTGTGACTGGTGAGTACTCAACCAA
GTCATTCTGAGAATAGTGTATGCGGCGACCGAGTTGCTCTTGCCCGGCGTCAATACGGGATAATACCGCG
CCACATAGCAGAACTTTAAAAGTGCTCATCATTGGAAAACGTTCTTCGGGGCGAAAACTCTCAAGGATCT
TACCGCTGTTGAGATCCAGTTCGATGTAACCCACTCGTGCACCCAACTGATCTTCAGCATCTTTTACTTT
CACCAGCGTTTCTGGGTGAGCAAAAACAGGAAGGCAAAATGCCGCAAAAAAGGGAATAAGGGCGACACGG
AAATGTTGAATACTCATACTCTTCCTTTTTCAATATTATTGAAGCATTTATCAGGGTTATTGTCTCATGA
GCGGATACATATTTGAATGTATTTAGAAAAATAAACAAATAGGGGTTCCGCGCACATTTCCCCGAAAAGT
GCCACCTAAATTGTAAGCGTTAATATTTTGTTAAAATTCGCGTTAAATTTTTGTTAAATCAGCTCATTTT
TTAACCAATAGGCCGAAATCGGCAAAATCCCTTATAAATCAAAAGAATAGACCGAGATAGGGT
[37 nt withheld, positions 12104-12140]
AAAGAACGTGGACTCCAACGTCAAAGG
[49 nt withheld, positions 12168-12216]
T
[91 nt withheld, positions 12218-12308]
G
[124 nt withheld, positions 12310-12433]
CCCATTCGCCATTCAGGCTGCGCAACTGTTGGGAAGGGCGATCGGTGCGGGCCTCTTCGCTATTACGCCA
GCTGGCGAAAGGGGGATGTGCTGCAAGGCGATTAAGTTGGGTAACGCCAGGGTTTTCCCAGTCACGACGT
T
Features (pLannotate 1.2.2; 28 found; start..end, strand, type, name):
      1..241     +  promoter       U6 promoter: RNA polymerase III promoter for human U6 snRNA
    287..305     +  misc_RNA       MS2 stem loop: stem loop that binds the bacteriophage MS2 coat protein
    316..352     +  misc_RNA       gRNA scaffold (fragment): guide RNA scaffold for the Streptococcus pyogenes CRISPR/Cas9 system
    357..375     +  misc_RNA       MS2 stem loop: stem loop that binds the bacteriophage MS2 coat protein
    386..405     +  misc_RNA       gRNA scaffold (fragment): guide RNA scaffold for the Streptococcus pyogenes CRISPR/Cas9 system
    573..784     +  promoter       EF-1α core promoter: core promoter for human elongation factor EF-1α
    785..894     +  intron         EF-1α intron A (fragment): intron upstream of the start codon of human EF-1α
   1520..1723    +  intron         EF-1α intron A: truncated intron upstream of the start codon of human EF-1α
   1745..2134    +  CDS            CAPSD_BPMS2: Experimental evidence at protein level: Swiss-Prot protein existence level 1. Acts as a translational repressor of viral replicase synthesis late in infection. This latter function is the result of capsid protein interaction with an RNA hairpin which contains the replicase ribosome-binding site. From Escherichia phage MS2 (Bacteriophage MS2).
   2225..2767    +  CDS            Rela (fragment): TF65_MOUSE - Also known as Nfkb3. Experimental evidence at protein level: Swiss-Prot protein existence level 1. NF-kappa-B is a pleiotropic transcription factor present in almost all cell types and is the endpoint of a series of signal transduction events that are initiated by a vast array of stimuli related to many biological processes such as inflammation, immunity, differentiation, cell growth, tumorigenesis and apoptosis. NF-kappa-B is a homo- or heterodimeric complex formed by the Rel-like domain- containing proteins RELA/p65, RELB, NFKB1/p105, NFKB1/p50, REL and NFKB2/p52. The heterodime
   2792..3163    +  CDS            HSF1: C-terminal activation domain from the human heat shock transcription factor HSF1
   3233..3937    +  CDS            mCherry: mCherry is a basic (constitutively fluorescent) red fluorescent protein published in 2004, derived from Discosoma sp.. It is reported to be a very rapidly-maturing monomer with low acid sensitivity.
   4001..4048    +  CDS            nucleoplasmin NLS: bipartite nuclear localization signal from nucleoplasmin
   4048..8149    +  CDS            dCas9 (fragment): catalytically dead mutant of the Cas9 endonuclease from the Streptococcus pyogenes Type II CRISPR/Cas system RNA-guided DNA-binding protein that lacks endonuclease activity due to the D10A mutation in the RuvC catalytic domain and the N863A mutation in the HNH catalytic domain
   8474..8872    +  CDS            BSD: blasticidin S deaminase; Aspergillus terreus BSD; confers resistance to blasticidin
   8873..9010    +  CDS            nef (fragment): NEF_HV1LA - Experimental evidence at protein level: Swiss-Prot protein existence level 1. Extracellular Nef protein targets CD4(+) T-lymphocytes for apoptosis by interacting with CXCR4 surface receptors. From Human immunodeficiency virus type 1 group M subtype B (isolate Lai) (HIV-1).
   9018..9196    +  LTR            5' LTR (truncated): truncated 5' long terminal repeat (LTR) from HIV-1
   9222..9333    +  polyA_signal   bGH poly(A) signal: bovine growth hormone polyadenylation signal
   9787..9805    -  promoter       T3 promoter: promoter for bacteriophage T3 RNA polymerase
   9848..9870    -  protein_bind   lac operator (fragment): The lac repressor binds to the lac operator to inhibit transcription in E. coli. This inhibition can be relieved by adding lactose or isopropyl-β-D-thiogalactopyranoside (IPTG). lac repressor encoded by lacI
   9874..9904    -  promoter       lac promoter: promoter for the E. coli lac operon
   9919..9940    -  protein_bind   CAP binding site: CAP binding activates transcription in the presence of cAMP. E. coli catabolite activator protein
   9953..10045   -  CDS            lacI (fragment): lac repressor; lacI; The lac repressor binds to the lac operator to inhibit transcription in E. coli. This inhibition can be relieved by adding lactose or isopropyl-β-D-thiogalactopyranoside (IPTG).
  10228..10816   -  rep_origin     ori: high-copy-number ColE1/pMB1/pBR322/pUC origin of replication
  10987..11847   -  CDS            AmpR: β-lactamase; bla; confers resistance to ampicillin, carbenicillin, and related antibiotics
  11848..11952   -  promoter       AmpR promoter: bla
  12005..12433   -  rep_origin     f1 ori (sequence partly withheld): f1 bacteriophage origin of replication; arrow indicates direction of (+) strand synthesis
  12438..1       -  CDS            lacZα (fragment) (across the origin): LacZα fragment of β-galactosidase; lacZ fragment
