[The description below was written by a language model from this plasmid's Addgene catalogue record and pLannotate feature annotations shown in this document.]
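Description:
pCRISPRa_all-in-one_Bip gRNA1 is a 12.6 kb mammalian CRISPR activation plasmid built on a pEF1 backbone. It combines a guide RNA against Chinese hamster Bip (Hspa5) with all protein components of the Synergistic Activation Mediator (SAM) system. In E. coli it is maintained through a high-copy ColE1/pUC-type origin with ampicillin resistance, and an f1 origin and remnants of a lac/lacZα cloning region are also present. Selection in mammalian cells is by blasticidin, through the BSD deaminase gene.

A human U6 Pol III promoter drives the guide, whose S. pyogenes scaffold is interrupted by two MS2 stem loops, the SAM-type design that recruits MS2 coat protein fusions. The targeting sequence itself is not specified in the record. Downstream, an EF-1α core promoter with its intron A precedes a long series of same-strand coding regions: MS2 coat protein, a p65 (RelA) fragment and the HSF1 activation domain, then mCherry, a nucleoplasmin NLS, catalytically dead Cas9, and BSD, ending at a bGH polyadenylation signal. The depositor states that dCas9 is fused to VP64. This domain is not annotated but may lie in the unannotated gap between dCas9 and BSD. The layout suggests a single multi-protein transcript, although no 2A or IRES separators are annotated, so the record does not show how the proteins are separated. A short HIV-1 nef fragment and a truncated LTR after BSD appear to be leftovers from a lentiviral parent. No complete set of packaging elements is annotated, so the plasmid looks intended for transfection.

The construct serves to upregulate endogenous BiP transcription in hamster cells, with mCherry marking expressing cells. It was deposited with a study of BiP-catalysed protein disaggregation in the endoplasmic reticulum.
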