Addgene plasmid #183696: pCRISPRa_all-in-one_Bip gRNA1
Purpose: Expresses gRNA targeting chinise hamster Bip (Hspa5) with CRISPRa components and mCherry, blasticidin selective
Depositing lab: Edward Avezov. Depositing organization: University of Cambridge. Publication: Stress-induced protein disaggregation in the endoplasmic reticulum catalysed by BiP. Melo EP, Konno T, Farace I, Awadelkareem MA, Skov LR, Teodoro F, Sancho TP, Paton AW, Paton JC, Fares M, Paulo PMR, Zhang X, Avezov E. Nat Commun. 2022 May 6;13(1):2501. doi: 10.1038/s41467-022-30238-2. PubMed 35523806.
Backbone
  Vector backbone: pEF1
  Vector type: CRISPR
  Selectable markers: Blasticidin
Growth in bacteria
  Bacterial resistance: Ampicillin, 100 μg/mL
  Growth temperature: 37°C
  Growth strain: DH5alpha
  Copy number: Unknown
Gene/Insert
  Gene/Insert name: gRNA targeting chinese hamster Bip (Hspa5)
  gRNA/shRNA sequence: Unspecified
  Species: gRNA
  Cloning method: Restriction Enzyme; 5′ cloning site Unknown (unknown if destroyed)
Terms and licenses: Academic/Nonprofit Terms; Industry Terms: Not Available to Industry
Depositor comments: This plasmid also expresses dCas9-VP64, MS2-p65-HSF1 activation domains as CRISPRa synergistic Activation Mediators (SAM), and mCherry
How to cite: pCRISPRa_all-in-one_Bip gRNA1 was a gift from Edward Avezov (Addgene plasmid # 183696 ; http://n2t.net/addgene:183696 ; RRID:Addgene_183696)
